>Addgene plasmid #136604 | pET-11a (D3 - F3Y) | addgene full sequence | sequence record 315324 | Addgene NGS Result
TAATACGACTCACTATAGGGGAATTGTGAGCGGATAACAATTCCCCTCTAGAAATAATTTTGTTTAACTT
TAAGAAGGAGATATACATATGCACCACCATCATCACCACGGTATGACCTATAAACTGATCATTAACGGCA
AGACGCTGAAAGGTGAAACTACCACGGAAGCCGTTGACGCGGCTACCGCGGAGAAAGTGTTTAAGCAGTA
TTTCAATGACAACGGTCTGGACGGCGAGTGGACGTACGATGATGCAACCAAGACGTTCACCATCACCGAG
TAAGGATCCGGCTGCTAACAAAGCCCGAAAGGAAGCTGAGTTGGCTGCTGCCACCGCTGAGCAATAACTA
GCATAACCCCTTGGGGCCTCTAAACGGGTCTTGAGGGGTTTTTTGCTGAAAGGAGGAACTATATCCGGAT
ATCCCGCAAGAGGCCCGGCAGTACCGGCATAACCAAGCCTATGCCTACAGCATCCAGGGTGACGGTGCCG
AGGATGACGATGAGCGCATTGTTAGATTTCATACACGGTGCCTGACTGCGTTAGCAATTTAACTGTGATA
AACTACCGCATTAAAGCTTATCGATGATAAGCTGTCAAACATGAGAATTCTTGAAGACGAAAGGGCCTCG
TGATACGCCTATTTTTATAGGTTAATGTCATGATAATAATGGTTTCTTAGACGTCAGGTGGCACTTTTCG
GGGAAATGTGCGCGGAACCCCTATTTGTTTATTTTTCTAAATACATTCAAATATGTATCCGCTCATGAGA
CAATAACCCTGATAAATGCTTCAATAATATTGAAAAAGGAAGAGTATGAGTATTCAACATTTCCGTGTCG
CCCTTATTCCCTTTTTTGCGGCATTTTGCCTTCCTGTTTTTGCTCACCCAGAAACGCTGGTGAAAGTAAA
AGATGCTGAAGATCAGTTGGGTGCACGAGTGGGTTACATCGAACTGGATCTCAACAGCGGTAAGATCCTT
GAGAGTTTTCGCCCCGAAGAACGTTTTCCAATGATGAGCACTTTTAAAGTTCTGCTATGTGGCGCGGTAT
TATCCCGTGTTGACGCCGGGCAAGAGCAACTCGGTCGCCGCATACACTATTCTCAGAATGACTTGGTTGA
GTACTCACCAGTCACAGAAAAGCATCTTACGGATGGCATGACAGTAAGAGAATTATGCAGTGCTGCCATA
ACCATGAGTGATAACACTGCGGCCAACTTACTTCTGACAACGATCGGAGGACCGAAGGAGCTAACCGCTT
TTTTGCACAACATGGGGGATCATGTAACTCGCCTTGATCGTTGGGAACCGGAGCTGAATGAAGCCATACC
AAACGACGAGCGTGACACCACGATGCCTGCAGCAATGGCAACAACGTTGCGCAAACTATTAACTGGCGAA
CTACTTACTCTAGCTTCCCGGCAACAATTAATAGACTGGATGGAGGCGGATAAAGTTGCAGGACCACTTC
TGCGCTCGGCCCTTCCGGCTGGCTGGTTTATTGCTGATAAATCTGGAGCCGGTGAGCGTGGGTCTCGCGG
TATCATTGCAGCACTGGGGCCAGATGGTAAGCCCTCCCGTATCGTAGTTATCTACACGACGGGGAGTCAG
GCAACTATGGATGAACGAAATAGACAGATCGCTGAGATAGGTGCCTCACTGATTAAGCATTGGTAACTGT
CAGACCAAGTTTACTCATATATACTTTAGATTGATTTAAAACTTCATTTTTAATTTAAAAGGATCTAGGT
GAAGATCCTTTTTGATAATCTCATGACCAAAATCCCTTAACGTGAGTTTTCGTTCCACTGAGCGTCAGAC
CCCGTAGAAAAGATCAAAGGATCTTCTTGAGATCCTTTTTTTCTGCGCGTAATCTGCTGCTTGCAAACAA
AAAAACCACCGCTACCAGCGGTGGTTTGTTTGCCGGATCAAGAGCTACCAACTCTTTTTCCGAAGGTAAC
TGGCTTCAGCAGAGCGCAGATACCAAATACTGTCCTTCTAGTGTAGCCGTAGTTAGGCCACCACTTCAAG
AACTCTGTAGCACCGCCTACATACCTCGCTCTGCTAATCCTGTTACCAGTGGCTGCTGCCAGTGGCGATA
AGTCGTGTCTTACCGGGTTGGACTCAAGACGATAGTTACCGGATAAGGCGCAGCGGTCGGGCTGAACGGG
GGGTTCGTGCACACAGCCCAGCTTGGAGCGAACGACCTACACCGAACTGAGATACCTACAGCGTGAGCTA
TGAGAAAGCGCCACGCTTCCCGAAGGGAGAAAGGCGGACAGGTATCCGGTAAGCGGCAGGGTCGGAACAG
GAGAGCGCACGAGGGAGCTTCCAGGGGGAAACGCCTGGTATCTTTATAGTCCTGTCGGGTTTCGCCACCT
CTGACTTGAGCGTCGATTTTTGTGATGCTCGTCAGGGGGGCGGAGCCTATGGAAAAACGCCAGCAACGCG
GCCTTTTTACGGTTCCTGGCCTTTTGCTGGCCTTTTGCTCACATGTTCTTTCCTGCGTTATCCCCTGATT
CTGTGGATAACCGTATTACCGCCTTTGAGTGAGCTGATACCGCTCGCCGCAGCCGAACGACCGAGCGCAG
CGAGTCAGTGAGCGAGGAAGCGGAAGAGCGCCTGATGCGGTATTTTCTCCTTACGCATCTGTGCGGTATT
TCACACCGCAATGGTGCACTCTCAGTACAATCTGCTCTGATGCCGCATAGTTAAGCCAGTATACACTCCG
CTATCGCTACGTGACTGGGTCATGGCTGCGCCCCGACACCCGCCAACACCCGCTGACGCGCCCTGACGGG
CTTGTCTGCTCCCGGCATCCGCTTACAGACAAGCTGTGACCGTCTCCGGGAGCTGCATGTGTCAGAGGTT
TTCACCGTCATCACCGAAACGCGCGAGGCAGCTGCGGTAAAGCTCATCAGCGTGGTCGTGAAGCGATTCA
CAGATGTCTGCCTGTTCATCCGCGTCCAGCTCGTTGAGTTTCTCCAGAAGCGTTAATGTCTGGCTTCTGA
TAAAGCGGGCCATGTTAAGGGCGGTTTTTTCCTGTTTGGTCACTGATGCCTCCGTGTAAGGGGGATTTCT
GTTCATGGGGGTAATGATACCGATGAAACGAGAGAGGATGCTCACGATACGGGTTACTGATGATGAACAT
GCCCGGTTACTGGAACGTTGTGAGGGTAAACAACTGGCGGTATGGATGCGGCGGGACCAGAGAAAAATCA
CTCAGGGTCAATGCCAGCGCTTCGTTAATACAGATGTAGGTGTTCCACAGGGTAGCCAGCAGCATCCTGC
GATGCAGATCCGGAACATAATGGTGCAGGGCGCTGACTTCCGCGTTTCCAGACTTTACGAAACACGGAAA
CCGAAGACCATTCATGTTGTTGCTCAGGTCGCAGACGTTTTGCAGCAGCAGTCGCTTCACGTTCGCTCGC
GTATCGGTGATTCATTCTGCTAACCAGTAAGGCAACCCCGCCAGCCTAGCCGGGTCCTCAACGACAGGAG
CACGATCATGCGCACCCGTGGCCAGGACCCAACGCTGCCCGAGATGCGCCGCGTGCGGCTGCTGGAGATG
GCGGACGCGATGGATATGTTCTGCCAAGGGTTGGTTTGCGCATTCACAGTTCTCCGCAAGAATTGATTGG
CTCCAATTCTTGGAGTGGTGAATCCGTTAGCGAGGTGCCGCCGGCTTCCATTCAGGTCGAGGTGGCCCGG
CTCCATGCACCGCGACGCAACGCGGGGAGGCAGACAAGGTATAGGGCGGCGCCTACAATCCATGCCAACC
CGTTCCATGTGCTCGCCGAGGCGGCATAAATCGCCGTGACGATCAGCGGTCCAATGATCGAAGTTAGGCT
GGTAAGAGCCGCGAGCGATCCTTGAAGCTGTCCCTGATGGTCGTCATCTACCTGCCTGGACAGCATGGCC
TGCAACGCGGGCATCCCGATGCCGCCGGAAGCGAGAAGAATCATAATGGGGAAGGCCATCCAGCCTCGCG
TCGCGAACGCCAGCAAGACGTAGCCCAGCGCGTCGGCCGCCATGCCGGCGATAATGGCCTGCTTCTCGCC
GAAACGTTTGGTGGCGGGACCAGTGACGAAGGCTTGAGCGAGGGCGTGCAAGATTCCGAATACCGCAAGC
GACAGGCCGATCATCGTCGCGCTCCAGCGAAAGCGGTCCTCGCCGAAAATGACCCAGAGCGCTGCCGGCA
CCTGTCCTACGAGTTGCATGATAAAGAAGACAGTCATAAGTGCGGCGACGATAGTCATGCCCCGCGCCCA
CCGGAAGGAGCTGACTGGGTTGAAGGCTCTCAAGGGCATCGGTCGAGATCCCGGTGCCTAATGAGTGAGC
TAACTTACATTAATTGCGTTGCGCTCACTGCCCGCTTTCCAGTCGGGAAACCTGTCGTGCCAGCTGCATT
AATGAATCGGCCAACGCGCGGGGAGAGGCGGTTTGCGTATTGGGCGCCAGGGTGGTTTTTCTTTTCACCA
GTGAGACGGGCAACAGCTGATTGCCCTTCACCGCCTGGCCCTGAGAGAGTTGCAGCAAGCGGTCCACGCT
GGTTTGCCCCAGCAGGCGAAAATCCTGTTTGATGGTGGTTAACGGCGGGATATAACATGAGCTGTCTTCG
GTATCGTCGTATCCCACTACCGAGATATCCGCACCAACGCGCAGCCCGGACTCGGTAATGGCGCGCATTG
CGCCCAGCGCCATCTGATCGTTGGCAACCAGCATCGCAGTGGGAACGATGCCCTCATTCAGCATTTGCAT
GGTTTGTTGAAAACCGGACATGGCACTCCAGTCGCCTTCCCGTTCCGCTATCGGCTGAATTTGATTGCGA
GTGAGATATTTATGCCAGCCAGCCAGACGCAGACGCGCCGAGACAGAACTTAATGGGCCCGCTAACAGCG
CGATTTGCTGGTGACCCAATGCGACCAGATGCTCCACGCCCAGTCGCGTACCGTCTTCATGGGAGAAAAT
AATACTGTTGATGGGTGTCTGGTCAGAGACATCAAGAAATAACGCCGGAACATTAGTGCAGGCAGCTTCC
ACAGCAATGGCATCCTGGTCATCCAGCGGATAGTTAATGATCAGCCCACTGACGCGTTGCGCGAGAAGAT
TGTGCACCGCCGCTTTACAGGCTTCGACGCCGCTTCGTTCTACCATCGACACCACCACGCTGGCACCCAG
TTGATCGGCGCGAGATTTAATCGCCGCGACAATTTGCGACGGCGCGTGCAGGGCCAGACTGGAGGTGGCA
ACGCCAATCAGCAACGACTGTTTGCCCGCCAGTTGTTGTGCCACGCGGTTGGGAATGTAATTCAGCTCCG
CCATCGCCGCTTCCACTTTTTCCCGCGTTTTCGCAGAAACGTGGCTGGCCTGGTTCACCACGCGGGAAAC
GGTCTGATAAGAGACACCGGCATACTCTGCGACATCGTATAACGTTACTGGTTTCACATTCACCACCCTG
AATTGACTCTCTTCCGGGCGCTATCATGCCATACCGCGAAAGGTTTTGCGCCATTCGATGGTGTCCGGGA
TCTCGACGCTCTCCCTTATGCGACTCCTGCATTAGGAAGCAGCCCAGTAGTAGGTTGAGGCCGTTGAGCA
CCGCCGCCGCAAGGAATGGTGCATGCAAGGAGATGGCGCCCAACAGTCCCCCGGCCACGGGGCCTGCCAC
CATACCCACGCCGAAACAAGCGCTCATGAGCCCGAAGTGGCGAGCCCGATCTTCCCCATCGGTGATGTCG
GCGATATAGGCGCCAGCAACCGCACCTGTGGCGCCGGTGATGCCGGCCACGATGCGTCCGGCGTAGAGGA
TCGAGATCTCGATCCCGCGAAAT
Features (pLannotate 1.2.2; 19 found; start..end, strand, type, name):
      1..19      +  promoter       T7 promoter: promoter for bacteriophage T7 RNA polymerase
     20..44      +  protein_bind   lac operator: The lac repressor binds to the lac operator to inhibit transcription in E. coli. This inhibition can be relieved by adding lactose or isopropyl-β-D-thiogalactopyranoside (IPTG). lac repressor encoded by lacI
     59..81      +  RBS            RBS: efficient ribosome binding site from bacteriophage T7 gene 10 (Olins and Rangwala, 1989)
    116..280     +  CDS            spg (fragment): SPG1_STRSG - Experimental evidence at protein level: Swiss-Prot protein existence level 1. Binds to the constant Fc region of IgG with high affinity. From Streptococcus sp. group G.
    291..340     +  CDS            SET1 (fragment): solubility-enhancement tag derived from T7 phage gene 10B
    348..395     +  terminator     T7 terminator: transcription terminator for bacteriophage T7 RNA polymerase
    418..522     -  CDS            TcR (fragment): tetracycline efflux protein; tet; confers resistance to tetracycline
    570..598     -  promoter       tet promoter: E. coli promoter for tetracycline efflux protein gene
    711..815     +  promoter       AmpR promoter: bla
    816..1676    +  CDS            AmpR: β-lactamase; bla; confers resistance to ampicillin, carbenicillin, and related antibiotics
   1847..2435    +  rep_origin     ori: high-copy-number ColE1/pMB1/pBR322/pUC origin of replication
   2621..2760    -  misc_feature   bom: basis of mobility region from pBR322
   2862..3053    -  CDS            rop: Rop protein, which maintains plasmids at low copy number; rop
   3070..3450    +  CDS            YPB1_ECOLX: Protein predicted: Swiss-Prot protein existence level 4. From Escherichia coli.
   3692..4316    -  CDS            TcR (fragment): tetracycline efflux protein; tet; confers resistance to tetracycline
   4331..4352    -  protein_bind   CAP binding site: CAP binding activates transcription in the presence of cAMP. E. coli catabolite activator protein
   4365..5447    -  CDS            lacI: lac repressor; lacI; The lac repressor binds to the lac operator to inhibit transcription in E. coli. This inhibition can be relieved by adding lactose or isopropyl-β-D-thiogalactopyranoside (IPTG).
   5448..5525    -  promoter       lacI promoter: lacI
   5533..5812    -  CDS            TcR (fragment): tetracycline efflux protein; tet; confers resistance to tetracycline
