[The description below was written by a language model from this plasmid's Addgene catalogue record and pLannotate feature annotations shown in this document.]
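Description:
pET-11a (D3 - F3Y) is a bacterial expression plasmid built on the Novagen pET-11a backbone for IPTG-inducible, T7 RNA polymerase-driven protein production in E. coli. The sequenced record is 5,833 nt. It replicates from a pBR322/ColE1-type origin and retains the bom mobility region and the rop gene; the catalogue lists it as high copy, although rop normally moderates copy number. Selection is by ampicillin through the bla β-lactamase gene under its own promoter. Several tetracycline-resistance fragments and the tet promoter are annotated, but these are non-functional remnants of the pBR322 ancestry. A lacI gene with its own promoter supplies lac repressor, which binds the lac operator placed immediately downstream of the T7 promoter and keeps expression off until induction.

The insert, cloned between NdeI and BamHI sites that are both retained, is a 168 bp coding sequence for a variant of the B1 domain of streptococcal protein G (GB1), detected in the annotation as an spg fragment. It encodes a mutant of the designed protein DANCER-3 in which position 3 has been reverted from phenylalanine to the wild-type tyrosine, leaving L7I, A34F, V39L and V54I relative to wild-type GB1. The catalogue lists an N-terminal 6xHis tag for affinity purification; the tag is not separately annotated, though there is room for it between the T7 gene 10 ribosome binding site and the start of the GB1 match. A T7 terminator follows the cassette, and the short gene 10-derived fragment annotated just after the insert appears to be backbone sequence rather than a deliberate fusion. According to the associated publication title, the construct was made to study the origin of conformational dynamics in a globular protein, with this reversion mutant serving to test the contribution of a single substitution.
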