Addgene plasmid #136604: pET-11a (D3 - F3Y)
Purpose: Expresses DANCER-3 mutant (reversion F3Y)
Depositing lab: Roberto Chica. Depositing organization: University of Ottawa. Publication: Origin of conformational dynamics in a globular protein. Damry AM, Mayer MM, Broom A, Goto NK, Chica RA. Commun Biol. 2019 Nov 26;2:433. doi: 10.1038/s42003-019-0681-2. eCollection 2019. PubMed 31799435.
Backbone
  Vector backbone: pET-11a
  Backbone manufacturer: Novagen
  Backbone size w/o insert (bp): 5677
  Vector type: Bacterial Expression
Growth in bacteria
  Bacterial resistance: Ampicillin, 100 μg/mL
  Growth temperature: 37°C
  Growth strain: DH5alpha
  Copy number: High Copy
Gene/Insert
  Gene/Insert name: DANCER-3 mutant (F3Y reversion) (alt name: Streptococcal protein G, domain B1 mutant)
  Species: Streptococcal bacteria
  Insert size (bp): 168
  Mutation: Mutation from GB1 WT: L7I-A34F-V39L-V54I
  Promoter: T7 promoter
  Tag / fusion protein: 6x-Histag (N terminal on insert)
  Cloning method: Restriction Enzyme; 5′ cloning site Nde1 (not destroyed); 3′ cloning site BamHI (not destroyed)
  Sequencing primers: 5′ NdeI restriction site; 3′ BamHI restriction site
Terms and licenses: Academic/Nonprofit Terms; Industry Terms: Not Available to Industry
How to cite: pET-11a (D3 - F3Y) was a gift from Roberto Chica (Addgene plasmid # 136604 ; http://n2t.net/addgene:136604 ; RRID:Addgene_136604)
